>Addgene plasmid #77842 | PHKA2 gRNA (BRDN0001146244) | addgene full sequence | sequence record 189059 | Addgene Assembled Sequence
CCCGGGTGCAAAGATGGATAAAGTTTTAAACAGAGAGGAATCTTTGCAGCTAATGGACCTTCTAGGTCTT
GAAAGGAGTGGGAATTGGCTCCGGTGCCCGTCAGTGGGCAGAGCGCACATCGCCCACAGTCCCCGAGAAG
TTGGGGGGAGGGGTCGGCAATTGATCCGGTGCCTAGAGAAGGTGGCGCGGGGTAAACTGGGAAAGTGATG
TCGTGTACTGGCTCCGCCTTTTTCCCGAGGGTGGGGGAGAACCGTATATAAGTGCAGTAGTCGCCGTGAA
CGTTCTTTTTCGCAACGGGTTTGCCGCCAGAACACAGGTAAGTGCCGTGTGTGGTTCCCGCGGGCCTGGC
CTCTTTACGGGTTATGGCCCTTGCGTGCCTTGAATTACTTCCACCTGGCTGCAGTACGTGATTCTTGATC
CCGAGCTTCGGGTTGGAAGTGGGTGGGAGAGTTCGAGGCCTTGCGCTTAAGGAGCCCCTTCGCCTCGTGC
TTGAGTTGAGGCCTGGCCTGGGCGCTGGGGCCGCCGCGTGCGAATCTGGTGGCACCTTCGCGCCTGTCTC
GCTGCTTTCGATAAGTCTCTAGCCATTTAAAATTTTTGATGACCTGCTGCGACGCTTTTTTTCTGGCAAG
ATAGTCTTGTAAATGCGGGCCAAGATCTGCACACTGGTATTTCGGTTTTTGGGGCCGCGGGCGGCGACGG
GGCCCGTGCGTCCCAGCGCACATGTTCGGCGAGGCGGGGCCTGCGAGCGCGGCCACCGAGAATCGGACGG
GGGTAGTCTCAAGCTGGCCGGCCTGCTCTGGTGCCTGGCCTCGCGCCGCCGTGTATCGCCCCGCCCTGGG
CGGCAAGGCTGGCCCGGTCGGCACCAGTTGCGTGAGCGGAAAGATGGCCGCTTCCCGGCCCTGCTGCAGG
GAGCTCAAAATGGAGGACGCGGCGCTCGGGAGAGCGGGCGGGTGAGTCACCCACACAAAGGAAAAGGGCC
TTTCCGTCCTCAGCCGTCGCTTCATGTGACTCCACGGAGTACCGGGCGCCGTCCAGGCACCTCGATTAGT
TCTCGAGCTTTTGGAGTACGTCGTCTTTAGGTTGGGGGGAGGGGTTTTATGCGATGGAGTTTCCCCACAC
TGAGTGGGTGGAGACTGAAGTTAGGCCAGCTTGGCACTTGATGTAATTCTCCTTGGAATTTGCCCTTTTT
GAGTTTGGATCTTGGTTCATTCTCAAGCCTCAGACAGTGGTTCAAAGTTTTTTTCTTCCATTTCAGGTGT
CGTGACGTACGGCCACCATGACCGAGTACAAGCCCACGGTGCGCCTCGCCACCCGCGACGACGTCCCCAG
GGCCGTACGCACCCTCGCCGCCGCGTTCGCCGACTACCCCGCCACGCGCCACACCGTCGATCCGGACCGC
CACATCGAGCGGGTCACCGAGCTGCAAGAACTCTTCCTCACGCGCGTCGGGCTCGACATCGGCAAGGTGT
GGGTCGCGGACGACGGCGCCGCCGTGGCGGTCTGGACCACGCCGGAGAGCGTCGAAGCGGGGGCGGTGTT
CGCCGAGATCGGCCCGCGCATGGCCGAGTTGAGCGGTTCCCGGCTGGCCGCGCAGCAACAGATGGAAGGC
CTCCTGGCGCCGCACCGGCCCAAGGAGCCCGCGTGGTTCCTGGCCACCGTCGGAGTCTCGCCCGACCACC
AGGGCAAGGGTCTGGGCAGCGCCGTCGTGCTCCCCGGAGTGGAGGCGGCCGAGCGCGCCGGGGTGCCCGC
CTTCCTGGAGACCTCCGCGCCCCGCAACCTCCCCTTCTACGAGCGGCTCGGCTTCACCGTCACCGCCGAC
GTCGAGGTGCCCGAAGGACCGCGCACCTGGTGCATGACCCGCAAGCCCGGTGCCTGAACGCGTTAAGTCG
ACAATCAACCTCTGGATTACAAAATTTGTGAAAGATTGACTGGTATTCTTAACTATGTTGCTCCTTTTAC
GCTATGTGGATACGCTGCTTTAATGCCTTTGTATCATGCTATTGCTTCCCGTATGGCTTTCATTTTCTCC
TCCTTGTATAAATCCTGGTTGCTGTCTCTTTATGAGGAGTTGTGGCCCGTTGTCAGGCAACGTGGCGTGG
TGTGCACTGTGTTTGCTGACGCAACCCCCACTGGTTGGGGCATTGCCACCACCTGTCAGCTCCTTTCCGG
GACTTTCGCTTTCCCCCTCCCTATTGCCACGGCGGAACTCATCGCCGCCTGCCTTGCCCGCTGCTGGACA
GGGGCTCGGCTGTTGGGCACTGACAATTCCGTGGTGTTGTCGGGGAAATCATCGTCCTTTCCTTGGCTGC
TCGCCTGTGTTGCCACCTGGATTCTGCGCGGGACGTCCTTCTGCTACGTCCCTTCGGCCCTCAATCCAGC
GGACCTTCCTTCCCGCGGCCTGCTGCCGGCTCTGCGGCCTCTTCCGCGTCTTCGCCTTCGCCCTCAGACG
AGTCGGATCTCCCTTTGGGCCGCCTCCCCGCGTCGACTTTAAGACCAATGACTTACAAGGCAGCTGTAGA
TCTTAGCCACTTTTTAAAAGAAAAGGGGGGACTGGAAGGGCTAATTCACTCCCAACGAAGACAAGATCTG
CTTTTTGCTTGTACTGGGTCTCTCTGGTTAGACCAGATCTGAGCCTGGGAGCTCTCTGGCTAACTAGGGA
ACCCACTGCTTAAGCCTCAATAAAGCTTGCCTTGAGTGCTTCAAGTAGTGTGTGCCCGTCTGTTGTGTGA
CTCTGGTAACTAGAGATCCCTCAGACCCTTTTAGTCAGTGTGGAAAATCTCTAGCAGTACGTATAGTAGT
TCATGTCATCTTATTATTCAGTATTTATAACTTGCAAAGAAATGAATATCAGAGAGTGAGAGGAACTTGT
TTATTGCAGCTTATAATGGTTACAAATAAAGCAATAGCATCACAAATTTCACAAATAAAGCATTTTTTTC
ACTGCATTCTAGTTGTGGTTTGTCCAAACTCATCAATGTATCTTATCATGTCTGGCTCTAGCTATCCCGC
CCCTAACTCCGCCCATCCCGCCCCTAACTCCGCCCAGTTCCGCCCATTCTCCGCCCCATGGCTGACTAAT
TTTTTTTATTTATGCAGAGGCCGAGGCCGCCTCGGCCTCTGAGCTATTCCAGAAGTAGTGAGGAGGCTTT
TTTGGAGGCCTAGGGACGTACCCAATTCGCCCTATAGTGAGTCGTATTACGCGCGCTCACTGGCCGTCGT
TTTACAACGTCGTGACTGGGAAAACCCTGGCGTTACCCAACTTAATCGCCTTGCAGCACATCCCCCTTTC
GCCAGCTGGCGTAATAGCGAAGAGGCCCGCACCGATCGCCCTTCCCAACAGTTGCGCAGCCTGAATGGCG
AATGGG
[124 nt withheld, positions 3367-3490]
C
[91 nt withheld, positions 3492-3582]
A
[49 nt withheld, positions 3584-3632]
CCTTTGACGTTGGAGTCCACGTTCTTT
[37 nt withheld, positions 3660-3696]
ACCCTATCTCGGTCTATTCTTTTGATTTATAAGGGATTTTGCCGATTTCGGCCTATTGGTTAAAAAATGA
GCTGATTTAACAAAAATTTAACGCGAATTTTAACAAAATATTAACGCTTACAATTTAGGTGGCACTTTTC
GGGGAAATGTGCGCGGAACCCCTATTTGTTTATTTTTCTAAATACATTCAAATATGTATCCGCTCATGAG
ACAATAACCCTGATAAATGCTTCAATAATATTGAAAAAGGAAGAGTATGAGTATTCAACATTTCCGTGTC
GCCCTTATTCCCTTTTTTGCGGCATTTTGCCTTCCTGTTTTTGCTCACCCAGAAACGCTGGTGAAAGTAA
AAGATGCTGAAGATCAGTTGGGTGCACGAGTGGGTTACATCGAACTGGATCTCAACAGCGGTAAGATCCT
TGAGAGTTTTCGCCCCGAAGAACGTTTTCCAATGATGAGCACTTTTAAAGTTCTGCTATGTGGCGCGGTA
TTATCCCGTATTGACGCCGGGCAAGAGCAACTCGGTCGCCGCATACACTATTCTCAGAATGACTTGGTTG
AGTACTCACCAGTCACAGAAAAGCATCTTACGGATGGCATGACAGTAAGAGAATTATGCAGTGCTGCCAT
AACCATGAGTGATAACACTGCGGCCAACTTACTTCTGACAACGATCGGAGGACCGAAGGAGCTAACCGCT
TTTTTGCACAACATGGGGGATCATGTAACTCGCCTTGATCGTTGGGAACCGGAGCTGAATGAAGCCATAC
CAAACGACGAGCGTGACACCACGATGCCTGTAGCAATGGCAACAACGTTGCGCAAACTATTAACTGGCGA
ACTACTTACTCTAGCTTCCCGGCAACAATTAATAGACTGGATGGAGGCGGATAAAGTTGCAGGACCACTT
CTGCGCTCGGCCCTTCCGGCTGGCTGGTTTATTGCTGATAAATCTGGAGCCGGTGAGCGTGGGTCTCGCG
GTATCATTGCAGCACTGGGGCCAGATGGTAAGCCCTCCCGTATCGTAGTTATCTACACGACGGGGAGTCA
GGCAACTATGGATGAACGAAATAGACAGATCGCTGAGATAGGTGCCTCACTGATTAAGCATTGGTAACTG
TCAGACCAAGTTTACTCATATATACTTTAGATTGATTTAAAACTTCATTTTTAATTTAAAAGGATCTAGG
TGAAGATCCTTTTTGATAATCTCATGACCAAAATCCCTTAACGTGAGTTTTCGTTCCACTGAGCGTCAGA
CCCCGTAGAAAAGATCAAAGGATCTTCTTGAGATCCTTTTTTTCTGCGCGTAATCTGCTGCTTGCAAACA
AAAAAACCACCGCTACCAGCGGTGGTTTGTTTGCCGGATCAAGAGCTACCAACTCTTTTTCCGAAGGTAA
CTGGCTTCAGCAGAGCGCAGATACCAAATACTGTTCTTCTAGTGTAGCCGTAGTTAGGCCACCACTTCAA
GAACTCTGTAGCACCGCCTACATACCTCGCTCTGCTAATCCTGTTACCAGTGGCTGCTGCCAGTGGCGAT
AAGTCGTGTCTTACCGGGTTGGACTCAAGACGATAGTTACCGGATAAGGCGCAGCGGTCGGGCTGAACGG
GGGGTTCGTGCACACAGCCCAGCTTGGAGCGAACGACCTACACCGAACTGAGATACCTACAGCGTGAGCT
ATGAGAAAGCGCCACGCTTCCCGAAGGGAGAAAGGCGGACAGGTATCCGGTAAGCGGCAGGGTCGGAACA
GGAGAGCGCACGAGGGAGCTTCCAGGGGGAAACGCCTGGTATCTTTATAGTCCTGTCGGGTTTCGCCACC
TCTGACTTGAGCGTCGATTTTTGTGATGCTCGTCAGGGGGGCGGAGCCTATGGAAAAACGCCAGCAACGC
GGCCTTTTTACGGTTCCTGGCCTTTTGCTGGCCTTTTGCTCACATGTTCTTTCCTGCGTTATCCCCTGAT
TCTGTGGATAACCGTATTACCGCCTTTGAGTGAGCTGATACCGCTCGCCGCAGCCGAACGACCGAGCGCA
GCGAGTCAGTGAGCGAGGAAGCGGAAGAGCGCCCAATACGCAAACCGCCTCTCCCCGCGCGTTGGCCGAT
TCATTAATGCAGCTGGCACGACAGGTTTCCCGACTGGAAAGCGGGCAGTGAGCGCAACGCAATTAATGTG
AGTTAGCTCACTCATTAGGCACCCCAGGCTTTACACTTTATGCTTCCGGCTCGTATGTTGTGTGGAATTG
TGAGCGGATAACAATTTCACACAGGAAACAGCTATGACCATGATTACGCCAAGCGCGCAATTAACCCTCA
CTAAAGGGAACAAAAGCTGGAGCTGCAAGCTTAATGTAGTCTTATGCAATACTCTTGTAGTCTTGCAACA
TGGTAACGATGAGTTAGCAACATGCCTTACAAGGAGAGAAAAAGCACCGTGCATGCCGATTGGTGGAAGT
AAGGTGGTACGATCGTGCCTTATTAGGAAGGCAACAGACGGGTCTGACATGGATTGGACGAACCACTGAA
TTGCCGCATTGCAGAGATATTGTATTTAAGTGCCTAGCTCGATACATAAACGGGTCTCTCTGGTTAGACC
AGATCTGAGCCTGGGAGCTCTCTGGCTAACTAGGGAACCCACTGCTTAAGCCTCAATAAAGCTTGCCTTG
AGTGCTTCAAGTAGTGTGTGCCCGTCTGTTGTGTGACTCTGGTAACTAGAGATCCCTCAGACCCTTTTAG
TCAGTGTGGAAAATCTCTAGCAGTGGCGCCCGAACAGGGACTTGAAAGCGAAAGGGAAACCAGAGGAGCT
CTCTCGACGCAGGACTCGGCTTGCTGAAGCGCGCACGGCAAGAGGCGAGGGGCGGCGACTGGTGAGTACG
CCAAAAATTTTGACTAGCGGAGGCTAGAAGGAGAGAGATGGGTGCGAGAGCGTCAGTATTAAGCGGGGGA
GAATTAGATCGCGATGGGAAAAAATTCGGTTAAGGCCAGGGGGAAAGAAAAAATATAAATTAAAACATAT
AGTATGGGCAAGCAGGGAGCTAGAACGATTCGCAGTTAATCCTGGCCTGTTAGAAACATCAGAAGGCTGT
AGACAAATACTGGGACAGCTACAACCATCCCTTCAGACAGGATCAGAAGAACTTAGATCATTATATAATA
CAGTAGCAACCCTCTATTGTGTGCATCAAAGGATAGAGATAAAAGACACCAAGGAAGCTTTAGACAAGAT
AGAGGAAGAGCAAAACAAAAGTAAGACCACCGCACAGCAAGCGGCCGCTGATCTTCAGACCTGGAGGAGG
AGATATGAGGGACAATTGGAGAAGTGAATTATATAAATATAAAGTAGTAAAAATTGAACCATTAGGAGTA
GCACCCACCAAGGCAAAGAGAAGAGTGGTGCAGAGAGAAAAAAGAGCAGTGGGAATAGGAGCTTTGTTCC
TTGGGTTCTTGGGAGCAGCAGGAAGCACTATGGGCGCAGCGTCAATGACGCTGACGGTACAGGCCAGACA
ATTATTGTCTGGTATAGTGCAGCAGCAGAACAATTTGCTGAGGGCTATTGAGGCGCAACAGCATCTGTTG
CAACTCACAGTCTGGGGCATCAAGCAGCTCCAGGCAAGAATCCTGGCTGTGGAAAGATACCTAAAGGATC
AACAGCTCCTGGGGATTTGGGGTTGCTCTGGAAAACTCATTTGCACCACTGCTGTGCCTTGGAATGCTAG
TTGGAGTAATAAATCTCTGGAACAGATTTGGAATCACACGACCTGGATGGAGTGGGACAGAGAAATTAAC
AATTACACAAGCTTAATACACTCCTTAATTGAAGAATCGCAAAACCAGCAAGAAAAGAATGAACAAGAAT
TATTGGAATTAGATAAATGGGCAAGTTTGTGGAATTGGTTTAACATAACAAATTGGCTGTGGTATATAAA
ATTATTCATAATGATAGTAGGAGGCTTGGTAGGTTTAAGAATAGTTTTTGCTGTACTTTCTATAGTGAAT
AGAGTTAGGCAGGGATATTCACCATTATCGTTTCAGACCCACCTCCCAACCCCGAGGGGACCCAGAGAGG
GCCTATTTCCCATGATTCCTTCATATTTGCATATACGATACAAGGCTGTTAGAGAGATAATTAGAATTAA
TTTGACTGTAAACACAAAGATATTAGTACAAAATACGTGACGTAGAAAGTAATAATTTCTTGGGTAGTTT
GCAGTTTTAAAATTATGTTTTAAAATGGACTATCATATGCTTACCGTAACTTGAAAGTATTTCGATTTCT
TGGCTTTATATATCTTGTGGAAAGGACGAAACACCGCACAGAAAGTATGTCCCGCGGTTTTAGAGCTAGA
AATAGCAAGTTAAAATAAGGCTAGTCCGTTATCAACTTGAAAAAGTGGCACCGAGTCGGTGCTTTTTTAA
GCTTGGCGTAACTAGATCTTGAGACAAATGGCAGTATTCATCCACAATTTTAAAAGAAAAGGGGGGATTG
GGGGGTACAGTGCAGGGGAAAGAATAGTAGACATAATAGCAACAGACATACAAACTAAAGAATTACAAAA
ACAAATTACAAAAATTCAAAATTTTCGGGTTTATTACAGGGACAGCAGAGATCCACTTTGGCGCCGGCTC
GAGGGGG
Features (pLannotate 1.2.2; 29 found; start..end, strand, type, name):
     14..80      +  CDS            small t antigen (fragment): SV40 (simian virus 40) small t antigen
    106..317     +  promoter       EF-1α core promoter: core promoter for human elongation factor EF-1α
    318..1256    +  intron         EF-1α intron A: intron upstream of the start codon of human EF-1α
   1278..1877    +  CDS            PuroR (fragment): puromycin N-acetyltransferase; pac from Streptomyces; confers resistance to puromycin
   1893..2481    +  misc_feature   WPRE: woodchuck hepatitis virus posttranscriptional regulatory element
   2532..2551    +  misc_feature   cPPT/CTS (fragment): central polypurine tract and central termination sequence of HIV-1
   2553..2786    +  LTR            3' LTR (ΔU3): self-inactivating 3' long terminal repeat (LTR) from HIV-1
   2864..2985    +  polyA_signal   SV40 poly(A) signal: SV40 polyadenylation signal
   3025..3160    +  rep_origin     SV40 ori: SV40 origin of replication
   3181..3199    -  promoter       T7 promoter: promoter for bacteriophage T7 RNA polymerase
   3207..3362    +  CDS            lacZα (fragment): LacZα fragment of β-galactosidase; lacZ fragment
   3367..3795    +  rep_origin     f1 ori (sequence partly withheld): f1 bacteriophage origin of replication; arrow indicates direction of (+) strand synthesis
   3848..3952    +  promoter       AmpR promoter: bla
   3953..4813    +  CDS            AmpR: β-lactamase; bla; confers resistance to ampicillin, carbenicillin, and related antibiotics
   4984..5572    +  rep_origin     ori: high-copy-number ColE1/pMB1/pBR322/pUC origin of replication
   5755..5847    +  CDS            lacI (fragment): lac repressor; lacI; The lac repressor binds to the lac operator to inhibit transcription in E. coli. This inhibition can be relieved by adding lactose or isopropyl-β-D-thiogalactopyranoside (IPTG).
   5860..5881    +  protein_bind   CAP binding site: CAP binding activates transcription in the presence of cAMP. E. coli catabolite activator protein
   5896..5926    +  promoter       lac promoter: promoter for the E. coli lac operon
   5934..5950    +  protein_bind   lac operator: The lac repressor binds to the lac operator to inhibit transcription in E. coli. This inhibition can be relieved by adding lactose or isopropyl-β-D-thiogalactopyranoside (IPTG). lac repressor encoded by lacI
   5995..6013    +  promoter       T3 promoter: promoter for bacteriophage T3 RNA polymerase
   6041..6267    +  promoter       RSV promoter: Rous sarcoma virus enhancer/promoter
   6268..6448    +  LTR            5' LTR (truncated): truncated 5' long terminal repeat (LTR) from HIV-1
   6495..6620    +  misc_feature   HIV-1 Ψ: packaging signal of human immunodeficiency virus type 1
   6604..6967    +  CDS            HIV-1 gag (fragment): gag protein from human immunodeficiency virus 1; gag
   7113..7346    +  misc_feature   RRE: The Rev response element (RRE) of HIV-1 allows for Rev-dependent mRNA export from the nucleus to the cytoplasm.
   7723..7749    +  CDS            Rev (fragment): human immunodeficiency virus 1 (HIV-1) Rev protein; rev; enhances nuclear export of unspliced and incompletely spliced viral mRNAs
   7753..7993    +  promoter       U6 promoter: RNA polymerase III promoter for human U6 snRNA
   8023..8098    +  misc_RNA       gRNA scaffold: guide RNA scaffold for the Streptococcus pyogenes CRISPR/Cas9 system
   8154..8271    +  misc_feature   cPPT/CTS: central polypurine tract and central termination sequence of HIV-1
