[The description below was written by a language model from this plasmid's Addgene catalogue record and pLannotate feature annotations shown in this document.]
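Description:
PHKA2 gRNA (BRDN0001146244) is a third-generation lentiviral CRISPR guide plasmid built on the lentiGuide-Puro backbone, carrying a single guide RNA designed against human PHKA2. It is an individual clone corresponding to a guide in a human kinome gRNA library. In bacteria it is maintained through a high-copy ColE1/pUC-type origin with ampicillin selection via β-lactamase. The backbone also retains an f1 origin, an SV40 origin and poly(A) signal, and remnants of a lac/T7/T3 cloning region.

The lentiviral transfer cassette begins with an RSV promoter fused to a truncated HIV-1 5' LTR, which makes genomic RNA production in packaging cells Tat-independent. This is followed by the Ψ packaging signal with a gag fragment, the Rev response element for nuclear export of the unspliced genome, and a cPPT/CTS that aids nuclear import. It ends in a ΔU3 self-inactivating 3' LTR. Two expression units sit within this frame. A human U6 RNA polymerase III promoter drives the PHKA2-specific spacer joined to the Streptococcus pyogenes Cas9 guide scaffold. An EF-1α core promoter with its intron A drives puromycin N-acetyltransferase, with a WPRE downstream to enhance transcript expression, so that transduced mammalian cells can be selected with puromycin.

The plasmid does not encode Cas9. It is meant to be packaged into lentivirus with helper plasmids and delivered to cells that already express Cas9 or are co-transduced with a separate Cas9 vector, for targeted disruption of PHKA2 in human cells.
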