Addgene plasmid #77842: PHKA2 gRNA (BRDN0001146244)
Purpose: 3rd generation lentiviral gRNA plasmid targeting human PHKA2
Depositing lab: John Doench & David Root. Depositing organization: Broad Institute. Publication: Optimized sgRNA design to maximize activity and minimize off-target effects of CRISPR-Cas9. Doench JG, Fusi N, Sullender M, Hegde M, Vaimberg EW, Donovan KF, Smith I, Tothova Z, Wilen C, Orchard R, Virgin HW, Listgarten J, Root DE. Nat Biotechnol. 2016 Jan 18. doi: 10.1038/nbt.3437. PubMed 26780180.
Backbone
  Vector backbone: lentiGuide-Puro
  Backbone manufacturer: Zhang Lab (Addgene plasmid # 52963)
  Vector type: Mammalian Expression, Lentiviral, CRISPR
  Selectable markers: Puromycin
Growth in bacteria
  Bacterial resistance: Ampicillin, 100 μg/mL
  Growth temperature: 37°C
  Growth strain: DH5alpha
  Copy number: High Copy
Gene/Insert
  Gene/Insert name: PHKA2 (alt names: PHKA2; NM_000292.2)
  gRNA/shRNA sequence: CACAGAAAGTATGTCCCGCG
  Species: H. sapiens (human)
  Entrez Gene: PHKA2 (a.k.a. GSD9A, PHK, PYK, PYKL, XLG, XLG2)
  Promoter: hU6
  Cloning method: Unknown
  Sequencing primers: 5′ U6-F; 3′ pS2-R
Terms and licenses: Academic/Nonprofit Terms; Industry Terms: Not Available to Industry
Depositor comments: The gRNA was designed to target the following Genbank reference sequence(s): NM_000292.2. Note that this plasmid does NOT contain Cas9. It should be used in conjunction with lentiCas9-Blast (Addgene #52962) or otherwise with cell lines already expressing Cas9. Browse the full kinome gRNA library at http://www.addgene.org/pooled-library/broadgpp-human-kinome/ or visit http://www.broadinstitute.org/rnai/public/ for detailed protocols and information.
How to cite: PHKA2 gRNA (BRDN0001146244) was a gift from John Doench & David Root (Addgene plasmid # 77842 ; http://n2t.net/addgene:77842 ; RRID:Addgene_77842)
