>Addgene plasmid #77842 | PHKA2 gRNA (BRDN0001146244) | depositor partial sequence | sequence record 145302 | Target Sequence
CACAGAAAGTATGTCCCGCG
