>Addgene plasmid #77842 | PHKA2 gRNA (BRDN0001146244) | addgene partial sequence | sequence record 152613 | hU6-F 5'-GAGGGCCTATTTCCCATGATT-3'
ATTAGAATTAATTTGACTGTAAACACAAAGATATTAGTACAAAATACGTGACGTAGAAAGTAATAATTTC
TTGGGTAGTTTGCAGTTTTAAAATTATGTTTTAAAATGGACTATCATATGCTTACCGTAACTTGAAAGTA
TTTCGATTTCTTGGCTTTATATATCTTGTGGAAAGGACGAAACACCGCACAGAAAGTATGTCCCGCGGTT
TTAGAGCTAGAAATAGCAAGTTAAAATAAGGCTAGTCCGTTATCAACTTGAAAAAGTGGCACCGAGTCGG
TGCTTTTTTAAGCTTGGCGTAACTAGATCTTGAGACAAATGGCAGTATTCATCCACAATTTTAAAAGAAA
AGGGGGGATTGGGGGGTACAGTGCAGGGGAAAGAATAGTAGACATAATAGCAACAGACATACAAACTAAA
GAATTACAAAAACAAATTACAAAAATTCAAAATTTTCGGGTTTATTACAGGGACAGCAGAGATCCACTTT
GGCGCCGGCTCGAGGGGGCCCGGGTGCAAAGATGGATAAAGTTTTAAACAGAGAGGAATCTTTGCAGCTA
ATGGACCTTCTAGGTCTTGAAAGGAGTGGGAATTGGCTCCGGTGCCCGTCAGTGGGCAGAGCGCACATCG
CCCACAGTCCCCGAGAAGTTGGGGGGAGGGGTCGGCAATTGATCCGGTGCCTAGAGAAGGTGGCGCGGGG
TAAACTGGGAAAGTGATGTCGTGTACTGGCTCCGCCTTTTTCCCGAGGGTGG
